Addgene plasmid #74755: pGAMA-empty
Purpose: (Empty Backbone) Mammalian lentiviral vector
Depositing lab: Miguel Ramalho-Santos. Depositing organization: University of California, San Francisco (UCSF). Publication: YAP Induces Human Naive Pluripotency. Qin H, Hejna M, Liu Y, Percharde M, Wossidlo M, Blouin L, Durruthy-Durruthy J, Wong P, Qi Z, Yu J, Qi LS, Sebastiano V, Song JS, Ramalho-Santos M. Cell Rep. 2016 Mar 15;14(10):2301-12. doi: 10.1016/j.celrep.2016.02.036. Epub 2016 Mar 3. PubMed 26947063.
Backbone
  Vector backbone: pGAMA-empty
  Backbone size (bp): 9957
  Vector type: Mammalian Expression, Lentiviral
  Promoter: EF1a
  Selectable markers: mCherry
Growth in bacteria
  Bacterial resistance: Chloramphenicol and Ampicillin, 25 & 100 μg/mL
  Growth temperature: 37°C
  Growth strain: ccdB Survival
  Copy number: Unknown
Gene/Insert
  Cloning method: Gateway Cloning
Terms and licenses: Academic/Nonprofit Terms; Industry Terms: Not Available to Industry
Depositor comments: Gateway destination lentiviral vector. Gene of interest introduced by Gateway reaction (with stop codon removed) will be driven by EF1a promoter, with a V5 C-terminal tag followed by T2A mCherry. Cells will turn red fluorescent.
How to cite: pGAMA-empty was a gift from Miguel Ramalho-Santos (Addgene plasmid # 74755 ; http://n2t.net/addgene:74755 ; RRID:Addgene_74755)
