[The description below was written by a language model from this plasmid's Addgene catalogue record and pLannotate feature annotations shown in this document.]
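Description:
pGAMA-empty is a 9,957 bp HIV-1-based lentiviral Gateway destination vector for expressing a gene of interest in mammalian cells, deposited as an empty backbone. It replicates in E. coli from a high-copy ColE1/pUC-type origin and carries an ampicillin resistance gene on the backbone. The unrecombined Gateway cassette adds chloramphenicol resistance and the ccdB toxin, which is why the empty vector is maintained under dual selection in a ccdB-tolerant strain.

The viral portion begins with a CMV enhancer/promoter fused to a truncated 5' LTR. This is followed by the Ψ packaging signal with a gag fragment, the Rev response element and the cPPT/CTS. A WPRE and a truncated 3' LTR, annotated alongside a nef fragment, close the transfer cassette. These elements allow the genomic RNA to be transcribed, exported, packaged and integrated when helper functions are supplied in trans, and the WPRE boosts transcript expression.

Inside the provirus, the human EF-1α core promoter with its intron A sits upstream of an attR1–CmR–ccdB–attR2 cassette. An LR reaction replaces this cassette with an open reading frame from an entry clone, and loss of ccdB counter-selects against unrecombined plasmid. According to the depositor, an insert cloned without its stop codon reads through into a C-terminal V5 epitope tag followed by T2A-mCherry. The tagged protein and the red reporter are therefore made from one transcript as separate polypeptides, and transduced cells turn red. The T2A itself is not annotated in the feature table, although a gap between V5 and mCherry is consistent with it. mCherry is the only mammalian marker, and there is no drug selection cassette.

Two loxP sites in the same orientation flank the whole EF-1α expression unit, which would in principle permit Cre-mediated excision after integration. The record does not comment on this use.
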