Features (pLannotate 1.2.2; 30 found; start..end, strand, type, name):
     16..604     -  rep_origin     ori: high-copy-number ColE1/pMB1/pBR322/pUC origin of replication
    775..1635    -  CDS            AmpR: β-lactamase; bla; confers resistance to ampicillin, carbenicillin, and related antibiotics
   1636..1740    -  promoter       AmpR promoter: bla
   1808..1860    -  misc_feature   bom (fragment): basis of mobility region from pBR322
   2015..2394    +  enhancer       CMV enhancer: human cytomegalovirus immediate early enhancer
   2395..2594    +  promoter       CMV promoter: human cytomegalovirus (CMV) immediate early promoter
   2612..2792    +  LTR            5' LTR (truncated): truncated 5' long terminal repeat (LTR) from HIV-1
   2839..2964    +  misc_feature   HIV-1 Ψ: packaging signal of human immunodeficiency virus type 1
   2948..3286    +  CDS            HIV-1 gag (fragment): gag protein from human immunodeficiency virus 1; gag
   3463..3696    +  misc_feature   RRE: The Rev response element (RRE) of HIV-1 allows for Rev-dependent mRNA export from the nucleus to the cytoplasm.
   4073..4173    +  CDS            Rev (fragment): human immunodeficiency virus 1 (HIV-1) Rev protein; rev; enhances nuclear export of unspliced and incompletely spliced viral mRNAs
   4223..4340    +  misc_feature   cPPT/CTS: central polypurine tract and central termination sequence of HIV-1
   4593..4626    +  protein_bind   loxP: Cre-mediated recombination occurs in the 8-bp core sequence (GCATACAT). Cre recombinase
   4788..4999    +  promoter       EF-1α core promoter: core promoter for human elongation factor EF-1α
   5000..5938    +  intron         EF-1α intron A: intron upstream of the start codon of human EF-1α
   5954..6078    +  protein_bind   attR1: mutant version of attR; recombination site for the Gateway® LR reaction LR Clonase™
   6103..6133    +  promoter       lac UV5 promoter: E. coli lac promoter with an "up" mutation
   6157..6186    +  promoter       cat promoter (fragment): promoter of the E. coli cat gene encoding chloramphenicol acetyltransferase
   6187..6846    +  CDS            CmR: chloramphenicol acetyltransferase; cat; confers resistance to chloramphenicol
   7025..7183    +  CDS            ccdA (fragment): CCDA_ECO57 - Also known as H, letA. Experimental evidence at protein level: Swiss-Prot protein existence level 1. Antitoxin component of a type II toxin-antitoxin (TA) system which inhibits the post-segregational killing (PSK) of plasmid-free cells, also referred to as a plasmid addiction system. Binds to and blocks the activity of CcdB; will also remove bound CcdB protein from the CcdB-GyrA complex by forming a CcdA-CcdB complex, a process termed rejuvenation. Functions as a transcriptional corepressor for the ccdAB operon, repression also requires CcdB (By similarity). From Escherichia coli
   7188..7490    +  CDS            ccdB: CCDB_ECOLI - Also known as G, letB, letD. Experimental evidence at protein level: Swiss-Prot protein existence level 1. Toxic component of a type II toxin-antitoxin (TA) system, functioning in plasmid maintainence. Responsible for the post- segregational killing (PSK) of plasmid-free cells, also referred to as a plasmid addiction system. Half-life of over 2 hours. Cell killing by CcdB is accompanied by filamentation, defects in chromosome and plasmid segregation, defects in cell division, formation of anucleate cells, decreased DNA synthesis and plasmid loss. Interferes with the activity of DN
   7534..7658    -  protein_bind   attR2: mutant version of attR; recombination site for the Gateway® LR reaction LR Clonase™
   7684..7725    +  CDS            V5 tag: epitope tag from simian virus 5
   7795..8502    +  CDS            mCherry: mCherry is a basic (constitutively fluorescent) red fluorescent protein published in 2004, derived from Discosoma sp.. It is reported to be a very rapidly-maturing monomer with low acid sensitivity.
   8525..8558    +  protein_bind   loxP: Cre-mediated recombination occurs in the 8-bp core sequence (GCATACAT). Cre recombinase
   8591..8614    +  misc_feature   MCS (fragment): pBluescript multiple cloning site
   8614..9202    +  misc_feature   WPRE: woodchuck hepatitis virus posttranscriptional regulatory element
   9203..9222    +  misc_feature   MCS (fragment): pBluescript multiple cloning site
   9224..9724    +  CDS            nef (fragment): NEF_HV1LA - Experimental evidence at protein level: Swiss-Prot protein existence level 1. Extracellular Nef protein targets CD4(+) T-lymphocytes for apoptosis by interacting with CXCR4 surface receptors. From Human immunodeficiency virus type 1 group M subtype B (isolate Lai) (HIV-1).
   9731..9911    +  LTR            5' LTR (truncated): truncated 5' long terminal repeat (LTR) from HIV-1
>Addgene plasmid #74755 | pGAMA-empty | depositor full sequence | sequence record 147891 | pGAMA-empty sequence 9957 bps
CGCGTTGCTGGCGTTTTTCCATAGGCTCCGCCCCCCTGACGAGCATCACAAAAATCGACGCTCAAGTCAG
AGGTGGCGAAACCCGACAGGACTATAAAGATACCAGGCGTTTCCCCCTGGAAGCTCCCTCGTGCGCTCTC
CTGTTCCGACCCTGCCGCTTACCGGATACCTGTCCGCCTTTCTCCCTTCGGGAAGCGTGGCGCTTTCTCA
TAGCTCACGCTGTAGGTATCTCAGTTCGGTGTAGGTCGTTCGCTCCAAGCTGGGCTGTGTGCACGAACCC
CCCGTTCAGCCCGACCGCTGCGCCTTATCCGGTAACTATCGTCTTGAGTCCAACCCGGTAAGACACGACT
TATCGCCACTGGCAGCAGCCACTGGTAACAGGATTAGCAGAGCGAGGTATGTAGGCGGTGCTACAGAGTT
CTTGAAGTGGTGGCCTAACTACGGCTACACTAGAAGAACAGTATTTGGTATCTGCGCTCTGCTGAAGCCA
GTTACCTTCGGAAAAAGAGTTGGTAGCTCTTGATCCGGCAAACAAACCACCGCTGGTAGCGGTGGTTTTT
TTGTTTGCAAGCAGCAGATTACGCGCAGAAAAAAAGGATCTCAAGAAGATCCTTTGATCTTTTCTACGGG
GTCTGACGCTCAGTGGAACGAAAACTCACGTTAAGGGATTTTGGTCATGAGATTATCAAAAAGGATCTTC
ACCTAGATCCTTTTAAATTAAAAATGAAGTTTTAAATCAATCTAAAGTATATATGAGTAAACTTGGTCTG
ACAGTTACCAATGCTTAATCAGTGAGGCACCTATCTCAGCGATCTGTCTATTTCGTTCATCCATAGTTGC
CTGACTCCCCGTCGTGTAGATAACTACGATACGGGAGGGCTTACCATCTGGCCCCAGTGCTGCAATGATA
CCGCGAGACCCACGCTCACCGGCTCCAGATTTATCAGCAATAAACCAGCCAGCCGGAAGGGCCGAGCGCA
GAAGTGGTCCTGCAACTTTATCCGCCTCCATCCAGTCTATTAATTGTTGCCGGGAAGCTAGAGTAAGTAG
TTCGCCAGTTAATAGTTTGCGCAACGTTGTTGCCATTGCTACAGGCATCGTGGTGTCACGCTCGTCGTTT
GGTATGGCTTCATTCAGCTCCGGTTCCCAACGATCAAGGCGAGTTACATGATCCCCCATGTTGTGCAAAA
AAGCGGTTAGCTCCTTCGGTCCTCCGATCGTTGTCAGAAGTAAGTTGGCCGCAGTGTTATCACTCATGGT
TATGGCAGCACTGCATAATTCTCTTACTGTCATGCCATCCGTAAGATGCTTTTCTGTGACTGGTGAGTAC
TCAACCAAGTCATTCTGAGAATAGTGTATGCGGCGACCGAGTTGCTCTTGCCCGGCGTCAATACGGGATA
ATACCGCGCCACATAGCAGAACTTTAAAAGTGCTCATCATTGGAAAACGTTCTTCGGGGCGAAAACTCTC
AAGGATCTTACCGCTGTTGAGATCCAGTTCGATGTAACCCACTCGTGCACCCAACTGATCTTCAGCATCT
TTTACTTTCACCAGCGTTTCTGGGTGAGCAAAAACAGGAAGGCAAAATGCCGCAAAAAAGGGAATAAGGG
CGACACGGAAATGTTGAATACTCATACTCTTCCTTTTTCAATATTATTGAAGCATTTATCAGGGTTATTG
TCTCATGAGCGGATACATATTTGAATGTATTTAGAAAAATAAACAAATAGGGGTTCCGCGCACATTTCCC
CGAAAAGTGCCACCTGACGCTTAAGCGGTCGACGGATCGGGAGATCTCCCGATCCCCTATGGTGCACTCT
CAGTACAATCTGCTCTGATGCCGCATAGTTAAGCCAGTATCTGCTCCCTGCTTGTGTGTTGGAGGTCGCT
GAGTAGTGCGCGAGCAAAATTTAAGCTACAACAAGGCAAGGCTTGACCGACAATTGCATGAAGAATCTGC
TTAGGGTTAGGCGTTTTGCGCTGCTTCGCGATGTACGGGCCAGATATACGCGTTGACATTGATTATTGAC
TAGTTATTAATAGTAATCAATTACGGGGTCATTAGTTCATAGCCCATATATGGAGTTCCGCGTTACATAA
CTTACGGTAAATGGCCCGCCTGGCTGACCGCCCAACGACCCCCGCCCATTGACGTCAATAATGACGTATG
TTCCCATAGTAACGCCAATAGGGACTTTCCATTGACGTCAATGGGTGGAGTATTTACGGTAAACTGCCCA
CTTGGCAGTACATCAAGTGTATCATATGCCAAGTACGCCCCCTATTGACGTCAATGACGGTAAATGGCCC
GCCTGGCATTATGCCCAGTACATGACCTTATGGGACTTTCCTACTTGGCAGTACATCTACGTATTAGTCA
TCGCTATTACCATGGTGATGCGGTTTTGGCAGTACATCAATGGGCGTGGATAGCGGTTTGACTCACGGGG
ATTTCCAAGTCTCCACCCCATTGACGTCAATGGGAGTTTGTTTTGGCACCAAAATCAACGGGACTTTCCA
AAATGTCGTAACAACTCCGCCCCATTGACGCAAATGGGCGGTAGGCGTGTACGGTGGGAGGTCTATATAA
GCAGCGCGTTTTGCCTGTACTGGGTCTCTCTGGTTAGACCAGATCTGAGCCTGGGAGCTCTCTGGCTAAC
TAGGGAACCCACTGCTTAAGCCTCAATAAAGCTTGCCTTGAGTGCTTCAAGTAGTGTGTGCCCGTCTGTT
GTGTGACTCTGGTAACTAGAGATCCCTCAGACCCTTTTAGTCAGTGTGGAAAATCTCTAGCAGTGGCGCC
CGAACAGGGACTTGAAAGCGAAAGGGAAACCAGAGGAGCTCTCTCGACGCAGGACTCGGCTTGCTGAAGC
GCGCACGGCAAGAGGCGAGGGGCGGCGACTGGTGAGTACGCCAAAAATTTTGACTAGCGGAGGCTAGAAG
GAGAGAGATGGGTGCGAGAGCGTCAGTATTAAGCGGGGGAGAATTAGATCGCGATGGGAAAAAATTCGGT
TAAGGCCAGGGGGAAAGAAAAAATATAAATTAAAACATATAGTATGGGCAAGCAGGGAGCTAGAACGATT
CGCAGTTAATCCTGGCCTGTTAGAAACATCAGAAGGCTGTAGACAAATACTGGGACAGCTACAACCATCC
CTTCAGACAGGATCAGAAGAACTTAGATCATTATATAATACAGTAGCAACCCTCTATTGTGTGCATCAAA
GGATAGAGATAAAAGACACCAAGGAAGCTTTAGACAAGATAGAGGAAGAGCAAAACAAAAGTAAGACCAC
CGCACAGCAAGCGGCCGGCCGCGCTGATCTTCAGACCTGGAGGAGGAGATATGAGGGACAATTGGAGAAG
TGAATTATATAAATATAAAGTAGTAAAAATTGAACCATTAGGAGTAGCACCCACCAAGGCAAAGAGAAGA
GTGGTGCAGAGAGAAAAAAGAGCAGTGGGAATAGGAGCTTTGTTCCTTGGGTTCTTGGGAGCAGCAGGAA
GCACTATGGGCGCAGCGTCAATGACGCTGACGGTACAGGCCAGACAATTATTGTCTGGTATAGTGCAGCA
GCAGAACAATTTGCTGAGGGCTATTGAGGCGCAACAGCATCTGTTGCAACTCACAGTCTGGGGCATCAAG
CAGCTCCAGGCAAGAATCCTGGCTGTGGAAAGATACCTAAAGGATCAACAGCTCCTGGGGATTTGGGGTT
GCTCTGGAAAACTCATTTGCACCACTGCTGTGCCTTGGAATGCTAGTTGGAGTAATAAATCTCTGGAACA
GATTTGGAATCACACGACCTGGATGGAGTGGGACAGAGAAATTAACAATTACACAAGCTTAATACACTCC
TTAATTGAAGAATCGCAAAACCAGCAAGAAAAGAATGAACAAGAATTATTGGAATTAGATAAATGGGCAA
GTTTGTGGAATTGGTTTAACATAACAAATTGGCTGTGGTATATAAAATTATTCATAATGATAGTAGGAGG
CTTGGTAGGTTTAAGAATAGTTTTTGCTGTACTTTCTATAGTGAATAGAGTTAGGCAGGGATATTCACCA
TTATCGTTTCAGACCCACCTCCCAACCCCGAGGGGACCCGACAGGCCCGAAGGAATAGAAGAAGAAGGTG
GAGAGAGAGACAGAGACAGATCCATTCGATTAGTGAACGGATCGGCACTGCGTGCGCCAATTCTGCAGAC
AAATGGCAGTATTCATCCACAATTTTAAAAGAAAAGGGGGGATTGGGGGGTACAGTGCAGGGGAAAGAAT
AGTAGACATAATAGCAACAGACATACAAACTAAAGAATTACAAAAACAAATTACAAAAATTCAAAATTTT
CGGGTTTATTACAGGGACAGCAGAGATCCAGTTTGGTTAGTACCGGGCCCGCTCTAGAGATCCGACGCGC
CATCTCTAGGCCCGCGCCGGCCCCCTCGCACAGACTTGTGGGAGAAGCTCGGCTACTCCCCTGCCCCGGT
TAATTTGCATATAATATTTCCTAGTAACTATAGAGGCTTAATGTGCGATAAAAGACAGATAATCTGTTCT
TTTTAATACTAGCTACATTTTACATGATAGGCTTGGATTTCTATAACTTCGTATAGCATACATTATACGA
AGTTATAAACAGCACAAAAGGAAACTCACCCTAACTGTAAAGTAATTGTGTGTTTTGAGACTATAAGTAT
CCCTTGGAGAACCACCTTGTTGGTTTTTCTCGAGTACTAGGATCCATTAGGCGGCCGCGTGGATAACCGT
ATTACCGCCATGCATGTGCCCGTCAGTGGGCAGAGCGCACATCGCCCACAGTCCCCGAGAAGTTGGGGGG
AGGGGTCGGCAATTGAACCGGTGCCTAGAGAAGGTGGCGCGGGGTAAACTGGGAAAGTGATGTCGTGTAC
TGGCTCCGCCTTTTTCCCGAGGGTGGGGGAGAACCGTATATAAGTGCAGTAGTCGCCGTGAACGTTCTTT
TTCGCAACGGGTTTGCCGCCAGAACACAGGTAAGTGCCGTGTGTGGTTCCCGCGGGCCTGGCCTCTTTAC
GGGTTATGGCCCTTGCGTGCCTTGAATTACTTCCACCTGGCTGCAGTACGTGATTCTTGATCCCGAGCTT
CGGGTTGGAAGTGGGTGGGAGAGTTCGAGGCCTTGCGCTTAAGGAGCCCCTTCGCCTCGTGCTTGAGTTG
AGGCCTGGCCTGGGCGCTGGGGCCGCCGCGTGCGAATCTGGTGGCACCTTCGCGCCTGTCTCGCTGCTTT
CGATAAGTCTCTAGCCATTTAAAATTTTTGATGACCTGCTGCGACGCTTTTTTTCTGGCAAGATAGTCTT
GTAAATGCGGGCCAAGATCTGCACACTGGTATTTCGGTTTTTGGGGCCGCGGGCGGCGACGGGGCCCGTG
CGTCCCAGCGCACATGTTCGGCGAGGCGGGGCCTGCGAGCGCGGCCACCGAGAATCGGACGGGGGTAGTC
TCAAGCTGGCCGGCCTGCTCTGGTGCCTGGCCTCGCGCCGCCGTGTATCGCCCCGCCCTGGGCGGCAAGG
CTGGCCCGGTCGGCACCAGTTGCGTGAGCGGAAAGATGGCCGCTTCCCGGCCCTGCTGCAGGGAGCTCAA
AATGGAGGACGCGGCGCTCGGGAGAGCGGGCGGGTGAGTCACCCACACAAAGGAAAAGGGCCTTTCCGTC
CTCAGCCGTCGCTTCATGTGACTCCACGGAGTACCGGGCGCCGTCCAGGCACCTCGATTAGTTCTCGAGC
TTTTGGAGTACGTCGTCTTTAGGTTGGGGGGAGGGGTTTTATGCGATGGAGTTTCCCCACACTGAGTGGG
TGGAGACTGAAGTTAGGCCAGCTTGGCACTTGATGTAATTCTCCTTGGAATTTGCCCTTTTTGAGTTTGG
ATCTTGGTTCATTCTCAAGCCTCAGACAGTGGTTCAAAGTTTTTTTCTTCCATTTCAGGTGTCGTGAGCT
AGCACAAGTTTGTACAAAAAAGCTGAACGAGAAACGTAAAATGATATAAATATCAATATATTAAATTAGA
TTTTGCATAAAAAACAGACTACATAATACTGTAAAACACAACATATCCAGTCACTATGGCGGCCGCATTA
GGCACCCCAGGCTTTACACTTTATGCTTCCGGCTCGTATAATGTGTGGATTTTGAGTTAGGATCCGTCGA
GATTTTCAGGAGCTAAGGAAGCTAAAATGGAGAAAAAAATCACTGGATATACCACCGTTGATATATCCCA
ATGGCATCGTAAAGAACATTTTGAGGCATTTCAGTCAGTTGCTCAATGTACCTATAACCAGACCGTTCAG
CTGGATATTACGGCCTTTTTAAAGACCGTAAAGAAAAATAAGCACAAGTTTTATCCGGCCTTTATTCACA
TTCTTGCCCGCCTGATGAATGCTCATCCGGAATTCCGTATGGCAATGAAAGACGGTGAGCTGGTGATATG
GGATAGTGTTCACCCTTGTTACACCGTTTTCCATGAGCAAACTGAAACGTTTTCATCGCTCTGGAGTGAA
TACCACGACGATTTCCGGCAGTTTCTACACATATATTCGCAAGATGTGGCGTGTTACGGTGAAAACCTGG
CCTATTTCCCTAAAGGGTTTATTGAGAATATGTTTTTCGTCTCAGCCAATCCCTGGGTGAGTTTCACCAG
TTTTGATTTAAACGTGGCCAATATGGACAACTTCTTCGCCCCCGTTTTCACCATGGGCAAATATTATACG
CAAGGCGACAAGGTGCTGATGCCGCTGGCGATTCAGGTTCATCATGCCGTCTGTGATGGCTTCCATGTCG
GCAGAATGCTTAATGAATTACAACAGTACTGCGATGAGTGGCAGGGCGGGGCGTAAAGATCTGGATCCGG
CTTACTAAAAGCCAGATAACAGTATGCGTATTTGCGCGCTGATTTTTGCGGTATAAGAATATATACTGAT
ATGTATACCCGAAGTATGTCAAAAAGAGGTGTGCTATGAAGCAGCGTATTACAGTGACAGTTGACAGCGA
CAGCTATCAGTTGCTCAAGGCATATATGATGTCAATATCTCCGGTCTGGTAAGCACAACCATGCAGAATG
AAGCCCGTCGTCTGCGTGCCGAACGCTGGAAAGCGGAAAATCAGGAAGGGATGGCTGAGGTCGCCCGGTT
TATTGAAATGAACGGCTCTTTTGCTGACGAGAACAGGGACTGGTGAAATGCAGTTTAAGGTTTACACCTA
TAAAAGAGAGAGCCGTTATCGTCTGTTTGTGGATGTACAGAGTGATATTATTGACACGCCCGGGCGACGG
ATGGTGATCCCCCTGGCCAGTGCACGTCTGCTGTCAGATAAAGTCTCCCGTGAACTTTACCCGGTGGTGC
ATATCGGGGATGAAAGCTGGCGCATGATGACCACCGATATGGCCAGTGTGCCGGTCTCCGTTATCGGGGA
AGAAGTGGCTGATCTCAGCCACCGCGAAAATGACATCAAAAACGCCATTAACCTGATGTTCTGGGGAATA
TAAATGTCAGGCTCCCTTATACACAGCCAGTCTGCAGGTCGACCATAGTGACTGGATATGTTGTGTTTTA
CAGTATTATGTAGTCTGTTTTTTATGCAAAATCTAATTTAATATATTGATATTTATATCATTTTACGTTT
CTCGTTCAGCTTTCTTGTACAAAGTGGTTGATCTAGAGGGCCCGCGGTTCGAAGGTAAGCCTATCCCTAA
CCCTCTCCTCGGTCTCGATTCTACGCGTGAGGGCAGAGGAAGTCTGCTAACATGCGGTGACGTCGAGGAG
AATCCTGGCCCACCGGTCGCCACCATGGTGAGCAAGGGCGAGGAGGATAACATGGCCATCATCAAGGAGT
TCATGCGCTTCAAGGTGCACATGGAGGGCTCCGTGAACGGCCACGAGTTCGAGATCGAGGGCGAGGGCGA
GGGCCGCCCCTACGAGGGCACCCAGACCGCCAAGCTGAAGGTGACCAAGGGTGGCCCCCTGCCCTTCGCC
TGGGACATCCTGTCCCCTCAGTTCATGTACGGCTCCAAGGCCTACGTGAAGCACCCCGCCGACATCCCCG
ACTACTTGAAGCTGTCCTTCCCCGAGGGCTTCAAGTGGGAGCGCGTGATGAACTTCGAGGACGGCGGCGT
GGTGACCGTGACCCAGGACTCCTCCCTGCAGGACGGCGAGTTCATCTACAAGGTGAAGCTGCGCGGCACC
AACTTCCCCTCCGACGGCCCCGTAATGCAGAAGAAGACCATGGGCTGGGAGGCCTCCTCCGAGCGGATGT
ACCCCGAGGACGGCGCCCTGAAGGGCGAGATCAAGCAGAGGCTGAAGCTGAAGGACGGCGGCCACTACGA
CGCTGAGGTCAAGACCACCTACAAGGCCAAGAAGCCCGTGCAGCTGCCCGGCGCCTACAACGTCAACATC
AAGTTGGACATCACCTCCCACAACGAGGACTACACCATCGTGGAACAGTACGAACGCGCCGAGGGCCGCC
ACTCCACCGGCGGCATGGACGAGCTGTACAAGTAAGAATTCGTCGAGGGACCTAATAACTTCGTATAGCA
TACATTATACGAAGTTATACATGTTTAAGGGTTCCGGTTCCACTAGGTACAATTCGATATCAAGCTTATC
GATAATCAACCTCTGGATTACAAAATTTGTGAAAGATTGACTGGTATTCTTAACTATGTTGCTCCTTTTA
CGCTATGTGGATACGCTGCTTTAATGCCTTTGTATCATGCTATTGCTTCCCGTATGGCTTTCATTTTCTC
CTCCTTGTATAAATCCTGGTTGCTGTCTCTTTATGAGGAGTTGTGGCCCGTTGTCAGGCAACGTGGCGTG
GTGTGCACTGTGTTTGCTGACGCAACCCCCACTGGTTGGGGCATTGCCACCACCTGTCAGCTCCTTTCCG
GGACTTTCGCTTTCCCCCTCCCTATTGCCACGGCGGAACTCATCGCCGCCTGCCTTGCCCGCTGCTGGAC
AGGGGCTCGGCTGTTGGGCACTGACAATTCCGTGGTGTTGTCGGGGAAATCATCGTCCTTTCCTTGGCTG
CTCGCCTGTGTTGCCACCTGGATTCTGCGCGGGACGTCCTTCTGCTACGTCCCTTCGGCCCTCAATCCAG
CGGACCTTCCTTCCCGCGGCCTGCTGCCGGCTCTGCGGCCTCTTCCGCGTCTTCGCCTTCGCCCTCAGAC
GAGTCGGATCTCCCTTTGGGCCGCCTCCCCGCATCGATACCGTCGACCTCGATCGAGACCTAGAAAAACA
TGGAGCAATCACAAGTAGCAATACAGCAGCTACCAATGCTGATTGTGCCTGGCTAGAAGCACAAGAGGAG
GAGGAGGTGGGTTTTCCAGTCACACCTCAGGTACCTTTAAGACCAATGACTTACAAGGCAGCTGTAGATC
TTAGCCACTTTTTAAAAGAAAAGGGGGGACTGGAAGGGCTAATTCACTCCCAACGAAGACAAGATATCCT
TGATCTGTGGATCTACCACACACAAGGCTACTTCCCTGATTGGCAGAACTACACACCAGGGCCAGGGATC
AGATATCCACTGACCTTTGGATGGTGCTACAAGCTAGTACCAGTTGAGCAAGAGAAGGTAGAAGAAGCCA
ATGAAGGAGAGAACACCCGCTTGTTACACCCTGTGAGCCTGCATGGGATGGATGACCCGGAGAGAGAAGT
ATTAGAGTGGAGGTTTGACAGCCGCCTAGCATTTCATCACATGGCCCGAGAGCTGCATCCGGACTGTACT
GGGTCTCTCTGGTTAGACCAGATCTGAGCCTGGGAGCTCTCTGGCTAACTAGGGAACCCACTGCTTAAGC
CTCAATAAAGCTTGCCTTGAGTGCTTCAAGTAGTGTGTGCCCGTCTGTTGTGTGACTCTGGTAACTAGAG
ATCCCTCAGACCCTTTTAGTCAGTGTGGAAAATCTCTAGCAGCATGTGAGCAAAAGGCCAGCAAAAGGCC
AGGAACCGTAAAAAGGC
