>Addgene plasmid #74755 | pGAMA-empty | addgene partial sequence | sequence record 147890 | CAT-R 5'-GCAACTGACTGAAATGCCTC-3'
GGTATATCCAGTGATTTTTTTCTCCATTTTAGCTTCCTTAGCTCCTGAAAATCTCGACGGATCCTAACTC
AAAATCCACACATTATACGAGCCGGAAGCATAAAGTGTAAAGCCTGGGGTGCCTAATGCGGCCGCCATAG
TGACTGGATATGTTGTGTTTTACAGTATTATGTAGTCTGTTTTTTATGCAAAATCTAATTTAATATATTG
ATATTTATATCATTTTACGTTTCTCGTTCAGCTTTTTTGTACAAACTTGTGCTAGCTCACGACACCTGAA
ATGGAAGAAAAAAACTTTGAACCACTGTCTGAGGCTTGAGAATGAACCAAGATCCAAACTCAAAAAGGGC
AAATTCCAAGGAGAATTACATCAAGTGCCAAGCTGGCCTAACTTCAGTCTCCACCCACTCAGTGTGGGGA
AACTCCATCGCATAAAACCCCTCCCCCCAACCTAAAGACGACGTACTCCAAAAGCTCGAGAACTAATCGA
GGTGCCTGGACGGCGCCCGGTACTCCGTGGAGTCACATGAAGCGACGGCTGAGGACGGAAAGGCCCTTTT
CCTTTGTGTGGGTGACTCACCCGCCCGCTCTCCCGAGCGCCGCGTCCTCCATTTTGAGCTCCCTGCAGCA
GGGCCGGGAAGCGGCCATCTTTCCGCTCACGCAACTGGTGCCGACCGGGCCAGCCTTGCCGCCCAGGGCG
GGGCGATACACGGCGGCGCGAGGCCAGGCACCAGAGCAGGCCGGCCAGCT
