>Addgene plasmid #74755 | pGAMA-empty | addgene partial sequence | sequence record 148293 | ccdB-Fwd 5'-GCATGATGACCACCGATATG-3'
GCTGATCTCAGCCACCGCGAAAATGACATCAAAAACGCCATTAACCTGATGTTCTGGGGAATATAAATGT
CAGGCTCCCTTATACACAGCCAGTCTGCAGGTCGACCATAGTGACTGGATATGTTGTGTTTTACAGTATT
ATGTAGTCTGTTTTTTATGCAAAATCTAATTTAATATATTGATATTTATATCATTTTACGTTTCTCGTTC
AGCTTTCTTGTACAAAGTGGTTGATCTAGAGGGCCCGCGGTTCGAAGGTAAGCCTATCCCTAACCCTCTC
CTCGGTCTCGATTCTACGCGTGAGGGCAGAGGAAGTCTGCTAACATGCGGTGACGTCGAGGAGAATCCTG
GCCCACCGGTCGCCACCATGGTGAGCAAGGGCGAGGAGGATAACATGGCCATCATCAAGGAGTTCATGCG
CTTCAAGGTGCACATGGAGGGCTCCGTGAACGGCCACGAGTTCGAGATCGAGGGCGAGGGCGAGGGCCGC
CCCTACGAGGGCACCCAGACCGCCAAGCTGAAGGTGACCAAGGGTGGCCCCCTGCCCTTCGCCTGGGACA
TCCTGTCCCCTCAGTTCATGTACGGCTCCAAGGCCTACGTGAAGCACCCCGCCGACATCCCCGACTACTT
GAAGCTGTCCTTCCCCGAGGGCTTCAAGTGGGAGCGCGTGATGAACTTCGAGGACGGCGGCGTGGTGACC
GTGACCCAGGACTCCTCCCTGCAGGACGGCGAGTTCATCTACAAGGTGAAGCTGCGCGGCACCAACTTCC
CCTCCGACGGCCCCGTAATGCAGAAGAAGACCATGGGCTGGGAGGCCTCCTCCGAGCGGATGTACC
